LOCUS       Exported 8744 bp ds-DNA circular SYN 12-MAY-2021
DEFINITION  Expresses full-length Sulfhydryl oxidase 1 precursor ectodomain in
            mammalian cells. C-terminal rat Cd4d3+4 tag, biotinylation sequence
            and His tag..
ACCESSION   .
VERSION     .
KEYWORDS    QSOX1-bio-His
SOURCE      synthetic DNA construct
  ORGANISM  synthetic DNA construct
REFERENCE   1 (bases 1 to 8744)
  AUTHORS   Sun Y, Vandenbriele C, Kauskot A, Verhamme P, Hoylaerts MF, Wright
            GJ
  TITLE     A human platelet receptor protein microarray identifies
            FcepsilonR1alpha as an activating PEAR1 ligand.
  JOURNAL   Mol Cell Proteomics. 2015 Feb 23. pii: mcp.M114.046946.
  PUBMED    25713122
REFERENCE   2 (bases 1 to 8744)
  AUTHORS   .
  TITLE     Direct Submission
  JOURNAL   Exported May 12, 2021 from SnapGene Server 1.1.58
            http://www.snapgene.com
FEATURES             Location/Qualifiers
     source          1..8744
                     /organism="synthetic DNA construct"
                     /mol_type="other DNA"
     CDS             644..661
                     /codon_start=1
                     /product="6xHis affinity tag"
                     /label=6xHis
                     /translation="HHHHHH"
     polyA_signal    713..768
                     /label=-beta-globin poly(A) signal
                     /note="rabbit beta-globin polyadenylation signal (Gil and
                     Proudfoot, 1987)"
     primer_bind     complement(767..786)
                     /label=rbglobpA-R
                     /note="Rabbit beta-globin polyA, reverse primer. Also
                     called rb-glob-pA-term-R"
     primer_bind     complement(3004..3022)
                     /label=pBRforEco
                     /note="pBR322 vectors, upsteam of EcoRI site, forward
                     primer"
     promoter        3090..3194
                     /gene="bla"
                     /label=AmpR promoter
     CDS             3195..4055
                     /codon_start=1
                     /gene="bla"
                     /product="beta-lactamase"
                     /label=AmpR
                     /note="confers resistance to ampicillin, carbenicillin, and
                     related antibiotics"
                     /translation="MSIQHFRVALIPFFAAFCLPVFAHPETLVKVKDAEDQLGARVGYI
                     ELDLNSGKILESFRPEERFPMMSTFKVLLCGAVLSRVDAGQEQLGRRIHYSQNDLVEYS
                     PVTEKHLTDGMTVRELCSAAITMSDNTAANLLLTTIGGPKELTAFLHNMGDHVTRLDRW
                     EPELNEAIPNDERDTTMPAAMATTLRKLLTGELLTLASRQQLIDWMEADKVAGPLLRSA
                     LPAGWFIADKSGAGERGSRGIIAALGPDGKPSRIVVIYTTGSQATMDERNRQIAEIGAS
                     LIKHW"
     primer_bind     complement(3413..3432)
                     /label=Amp-R
                     /note="Ampicillin resistance gene, reverse primer"
     rep_origin      4226..4814
                     /direction=RIGHT
                     /label=ori
                     /note="high-copy-number ColE1/pMB1/pBR322/pUC origin of
                     replication"
     primer_bind     4715..4734
                     /label=pBR322ori-F
                     /note="pBR322 origin, forward primer"
     primer_bind     4968..4985
                     /label=L4440
                     /note="L4440 vector, forward primer"
     protein_bind    5102..5123
                     /label=CAP binding site
                     /bound_moiety="E. coli catabolite activator protein"
                     /note="CAP binding activates transcription in the presence
                     of cAMP."
     promoter        5138..5168
                     /label=lac promoter
                     /note="promoter for the E. coli lac operon"
     protein_bind    5176..5192
                     /label=lac operator
                     /bound_moiety="lac repressor encoded by lacI"
                     /note="The lac repressor binds to the lac operator to
                     inhibit transcription in E. coli. This inhibition can be
                     relieved by adding lactose or
                     isopropyl-beta-D-thiogalactopyranoside (IPTG)."
     primer_bind     5181..5203
                     /label=M13/pUC Reverse
                     /note="In lacZ gene"
     primer_bind     5200..5216
                     /label=M13 rev
                     /note="common sequencing primer, one of multiple similar
                     variants"
     primer_bind     5200..5216
                     /label=M13 Reverse
                     /note="In lacZ gene. Also called M13-rev"
     enhancer        5487..5866
                     /label=CMV enhancer
                     /note="human cytomegalovirus immediate early enhancer"
     promoter        5867..6070
                     /label=CMV promoter
                     /note="human cytomegalovirus (CMV) immediate early
                     promoter"
     primer_bind     6021..6041
                     /label=CMV-F
                     /note="Human CMV immediate early promoter, forward primer"
     primer_bind     6067..6091
                     /label=LNCX
                     /note="Human CMV promoter, forward primer"
     primer_bind     6572..6591
                     /label=pMT2-F
                     /note="Synthetic intron, forward primer"
     regulatory      6625..6634
                     /regulatory_class="other"
                     /note="vertebrate consensus sequence for strong initiation
                     of translation (Kozak, 1987)"
ORIGIN
        1 gtcgacctcc atcacggcct ataagagtga gggggagtca gcggagttct ccttcccact
       61 caaccttgga gaggaaagcc tgcagggaga gttgagatgg aaggcagaga aggctccttc
      121 ttcccagtcc tggatcacct tctccctaaa gaaccaaaag gtgtctgtgc agaagtctac
      181 tagcaacccc aagttccagc tgtccgaaac gctcccactc acccttcaga taccccaggt
      241 ctcccttcag tttgctggtt ctggcaacct gaccctgact ctggacagag ggatactgta
      301 tcaggaagtg aacctggtgg tgatgaaagt gactcagccc gacagcaaca ctttgacctg
      361 tgaggtgatg ggacccacct cacccaagat gagactgatc ttgaagcagg agaatcagga
      421 ggccagggtc tccaggcagg agaaagtgat tcaagtgcag gcccctgaag caggggtgtg
      481 gcaatgtcta ctgagtgaag gtgaagaggt caagatggac tccaagatcc aggttttatc
      541 caaagggttg aattccggca gcctgcacca catcctggac gcccagaaga tgctgtggaa
      601 ccacagggac aggaacctgc ctcctctggc ccctctgggc ccccaccacc atcaccacca
      661 ttgagtctag acacgtgatt aattaaggat cccccgacct cgacctctgg ctaataaagg
      721 aaatttattt tcattgcaat agtgtgttgg aattttttgt gtctctcact cggaaggaca
      781 tatgggaggg caaatcattt ggtcgagatc cctcggagat ctctagctag aggatcgatc
      841 cccgccccgg acgaactaaa cctgactacg acatctctgc cccttcttcg cggggcagtg
      901 catgtaatcc cttcagttgg ttggtacaac ttgccaactg ggccctgttc cacatgtgac
      961 acgggggggg accaaacaca aaggggttct ctgactgtag ttgacatcct tataaatgga
     1021 tgtgcacatt tgccaacact gagtggcttt catcctggag cagactttgc agtctgtgga
     1081 ctgcaacaca acattgcctt tatgtgtaac tcttggctga agctcttaca ccaatgctgg
     1141 gggacatgta cctcccaggg gcccaggaag actacgggag gctacaccaa cgtcaatcag
     1201 aggggcctgt gtagctaccg ataagcggac cctcaagagg gcattagcaa tagtgtttat
     1261 aaggccccct tgttaaccct aaacgggtag catatgcttc ccgggtagta gtatatacta
     1321 tccagactaa ccctaattca atagcatatg ttacccaacg ggaagcatat gctatcgaat
     1381 tagggttagt aaaagggtcc taaggaacag cgatatctcc caccccatga gctgtcacgg
     1441 ttttatttac atggggtcag gattccacga gggtagtgaa ccattttagt cacaagggca
     1501 gtggctgaag atcaaggagc gggcagtgaa ctctcctgaa tcttcgcctg cttcttcatt
     1561 ctccttcgtt tagctaatag aataactgct gagttgtgaa cagtaaggtg tatgtgaggt
     1621 gctcgaaaac aaggtttcag gtgacgcccc cagaataaaa tttggacggg gggttcagtg
     1681 gtggcattgt gctatgacac caatataacc ctcacaaacc ccttgggcaa taaatactag
     1741 tgtaggaatg aaacattctg aatatcttta acaatagaaa tccatggggt ggggacaagc
     1801 cgtaaagact ggatgtccat ctcacacgaa tttatggcta tgggcaacac ataatcctag
     1861 tgcaatatga tactggggtt attaagatgt gtcccaggca gggaccaaga caggtgaacc
     1921 atgttgttac actctatttg taacaagggg aaagagagtg gacgccgaca gcagcggact
     1981 ccactggttg tctctaacac ccccgaaaat taaacggggc tccacgccaa tggggcccat
     2041 aaacaaagac aagtggccac tctttttttt gaaattgtgg agtgggggca cgcgtcagcc
     2101 cccacacgcc gccctgcggt tttggactgt aaaataaggg tgtaataact tggctgattg
     2161 taaccccgct aaccactgcg gtcaaaccac ttgcccacaa aaccactaat ggcaccccgg
     2221 ggaatacctg cataagtagg tgggcgggcc aagatagggg cgcgattgct gcgatctgga
     2281 ggacaaatta cacacacttg cgcctgagcg ccaagcacag ggttgttggt cctcatattc
     2341 acgaggtcgc tgagagcacg gtgggctaat gttgccatgg gtagcatata ctacccaaat
     2401 atctggatag catatgctat cctaatctat atctgggtag cataggctat cctaatctat
     2461 atctgggtag catatgctat cctaatctat atctgggtag tatatgctat cctaatttat
     2521 atctgggtag cataggctat cctaatctat atctgggtag catatgctat cctaatctat
     2581 atctgggtag tatatgctat cctaatctgt atccgggtag catatgctat cctaatagag
     2641 attagggtag tatatgctat cctaatttat atctgggtag catatactac ccaaatatct
     2701 ggatagcata tgctatccta atctatatct gggtagcata tgctatccta atctatatct
     2761 gggtagcata ggctatccta atctatatct gggtagcata tgctatccta atctatatct
     2821 gggtagtata tgctatccta atttatatct gggtagcata ggctatccta atctatatct
     2881 gggtagcata tgctatccta atctatatct gggtagtata tgctatccta atctgtatcc
     2941 gggtagcata tgctatcctc atgataagct gtcaaacatg agaattttct tgaagacgaa
     3001 agggcctcgt gatacgccta tttttatagg ttaatgtcat gataataatg gtttcttaga
     3061 cgtcaggtgg cacttttcgg ggaaatgtgc gcggaacccc tatttgttta tttttctaaa
     3121 tacattcaaa tatgtatccg ctcatgagac aataaccctg ataaatgctt caataatatt
     3181 gaaaaaggaa gagtatgagt attcaacatt tccgtgtcgc ccttattccc ttttttgcgg
     3241 cattttgcct tcctgttttt gctcacccag aaacgctggt gaaagtaaaa gatgctgaag
     3301 atcagttggg tgcacgagtg ggttacatcg aactggatct caacagcggt aagatccttg
     3361 agagttttcg ccccgaagaa cgttttccaa tgatgagcac ttttaaagtt ctgctatgtg
     3421 gcgcggtatt atcccgtgtt gacgccgggc aagagcaact cggtcgccgc atacactatt
     3481 ctcagaatga cttggttgag tactcaccag tcacagaaaa gcatcttacg gatggcatga
     3541 cagtaagaga attatgcagt gctgccataa ccatgagtga taacactgcg gccaacttac
     3601 ttctgacaac gatcggagga ccgaaggagc taaccgcttt tttgcacaac atgggggatc
     3661 atgtaactcg ccttgatcgt tgggaaccgg agctgaatga agccatacca aacgacgagc
     3721 gtgacaccac gatgcctgca gcaatggcaa caacgttgcg caaactatta actggcgaac
     3781 tacttactct agcttcccgg caacaattaa tagactggat ggaggcggat aaagttgcag
     3841 gaccacttct gcgctcggcc cttccggctg gctggtttat tgctgataaa tctggagccg
     3901 gtgagcgtgg gtctcgcggt atcattgcag cactggggcc agatggtaag ccctcccgta
     3961 tcgtagttat ctacacgacg gggagtcagg caactatgga tgaacgaaat agacagatcg
     4021 ctgagatagg tgcctcactg attaagcatt ggtaactgtc agaccaagtt tactcatata
     4081 tactttagat tgatttaaaa cttcattttt aatttaaaag gatctaggtg aagatccttt
     4141 ttgataatct catgaccaaa atcccttaac gtgagttttc gttccactga gcgtcagacc
     4201 ccgtagaaaa gatcaaagga tcttcttgag atcctttttt tctgcgcgta atctgctgct
     4261 tgcaaacaaa aaaaccaccg ctaccagcgg tggtttgttt gccggatcaa gagctaccaa
     4321 ctctttttcc gaaggtaact ggcttcagca gagcgcagat accaaatact gttcttctag
     4381 tgtagccgta gttaggccac cacttcaaga actctgtagc accgcctaca tacctcgctc
     4441 tgctaatcct gttaccagtg gctgctgcca gtggcgataa gtcgtgtctt accgggttgg
     4501 actcaagacg atagttaccg gataaggcgc agcggtcggg ctgaacgggg ggttcgtgca
     4561 cacagcccag cttggagcga acgacctaca ccgaactgag atacctacag cgtgagctat
     4621 gagaaagcgc cacgcttccc gaagggagaa aggcggacag gtatccggta agcggcaggg
     4681 tcggaacagg agagcgcacg agggagcttc cagggggaaa cgcctggtat ctttatagtc
     4741 ctgtcgggtt tcgccacctc tgacttgagc gtcgattttt gtgatgctcg tcaggggggc
     4801 ggagcctatg gaaaaacgcc agcaacgcgg cctttttacg gttcctggcc ttttgctggc
     4861 cttttgctca catgttcttt cctgcgttat cccctgattc tgtggataac cgtattaccg
     4921 cctttgagtg agctgatacc gctcgccgca gccgaacgac cgagcgcagc gagtcagtga
     4981 gcgaggaagc ggaagagcgc ccaatacgca aaccgcctct ccccgcgcgt tggccgattc
     5041 attaatgcag ctggcacgac aggtttcccg actggaaagc gggcagtgag cgcaacgcaa
     5101 ttaatgtgag ttagctcact cattaggcac cccaggcttt acactttatg cttccggctc
     5161 gtatgttgtg tggaattgtg agcggataac aatttcacac aggaaacagc tatgaccatg
     5221 attacgccaa gctctagcta gaggtcgacc aattctcatg tttgacagct tatcatcgca
     5281 gatccgggca acgttgttgc cattgctgca ggcgcagaac tggtaggtat ggaagatcta
     5341 tacattgaat caatattggc aattagccat attagtcatt ggttatatag cataaatcaa
     5401 tattggctat tggccattgc atacgttgta tctatatcat aatatgtaca tttatattgg
     5461 ctcatgtcca atatgaccgc catgttgaca ttgattattg actagttatt aatagtaatc
     5521 aattacgggg tcattagttc atagcccata tatggagttc cgcgttacat aacttacggt
     5581 aaatggcccg cctggctgac cgcccaacga cccccgccca ttgacgtcaa taatgacgta
     5641 tgttcccata gtaacgccaa tagggacttt ccattgacgt caatgggtgg agtatttacg
     5701 gtaaactgcc cacttggcag tacatcaagt gtatcatatg ccaagtccgc cccctattga
     5761 cgtcaatgac ggtaaatggc ccgcctggca ttatgcccag tacatgacct tacgggactt
     5821 tcctacttgg cagtacatct acgtattagt catcgctatt accatggtga tgcggttttg
     5881 gcagtacacc aatgggcgtg gatagcggtt tgactcacgg ggatttccaa gtctccaccc
     5941 cattgacgtc aatgggagtt tgttttggca ccaaaatcaa cgggactttc caaaatgtcg
     6001 taataacccc gccccgttga cgcaaatggg cggtaggcgt gtacggtggg aggtctatat
     6061 aagcagagct cgtttagtga accgtcagat cctcactctc ttccgcatcg ctgtctgcga
     6121 gggccagctg ttgggctcgc ggttgaggac aaactcttcg cggtctttcc agtactcttg
     6181 gatcggaaac ccgtcggcct ccgaacggta ctccgccacc gagggacctg agcgagtccg
     6241 catcgaccgg atcggaaaac ctctcgagaa aggcgtctaa ccagtcacag tcgcaaggta
     6301 ggctgagcac cgtggcgggc ggcagcgggt ggcggtcggg gttgtttctg gcggaggtgc
     6361 tgctgatgat gtaattaaag taggcggtct tgagacggcg gatggtcgag gtgaggtgtg
     6421 gcaggcttga gatccagctg ttggggtgag tactccctct caaaagcggg cattacttct
     6481 gcgctaagat tgtcagtttc caaaaacgag gaggatttga tattcacctg gcccgatctg
     6541 gccatacact tgagtgacaa tgacatccac tttgcctttc tctccacagg tgtccactcc
     6601 caggtccaag tttaaactgc ggccgccacc atggccagat gcaacagcgg cagcggccct
     6661 cctccttctc tgctgctgct cctgctgtgg ctgctggccg tgcctggcgc caatgccgcc
     6721 cctagannnn nnnnnnnnnn nnnnnnnnnn nnnnnnnnnn nnnnnnnnnn nnnnnnnnnn
     6781 nnnnnnnnnn nnnnnnnnnn nnnnnnnnnn nnnnnnnnnn nnnnnnnnnn nnnnnnnnnn
     6841 nnnnnnnnnn nnnnnnnnnn nnnnnnnnnn nnnnnnnnnn nnnnnnnnnn nnnnnnnnnn
     6901 nnnnnnnnnn nnnnnnnnnn nnnnnnnnnn nnnnnnnnnn nnnnnnnnnn nnnnnnnnnn
     6961 nnnnnnnnnn nnnnnnnnnn nnnnnnnnnn nnnnnnnnnn nnnnnnnnnn nnnnnnnnnn
     7021 nnnnnnnnnn nnnnnnnnnn nnnnnnnnnn nnnnnnnnnn nnnnnnnnnn nnnnnnnnnn
     7081 nnnnnnnnnn nnnnnnnnnn nnnnnnnnnn nnnnnnnnnn nnnnnnnnnn nnnnnnnnnn
     7141 nnnnnnnnnn nnnnnnnnnn nnnnnnnnnn nnnnnnnnnn nnnnnnnnnn nnnnnnnnnn
     7201 nnnnnnnnnn nnnnnnnnnn nnnnnnnnnn nnnnnnnnnn nnnnnnnnnn nnnnnnnnnn
     7261 nnnnnnnnnn nnnnnnnnnn nnnnnnnnnn nnnnnnnnnn nnnnnnnnnn nnnnnnnnnn
     7321 nnnnnnnnnn nnnnnnnnnn nnnnnnnnnn nnnnnnnnnn nnnnnnnnnn nnnnnnnnnn
     7381 nnnnnnnnnn nnnnnnnnnn nnnnnnnnnn nnnnnnnnnn nnnnnnnnnn nnnnnnnnnn
     7441 nnnnnngccg cccagaccac cgtggccccc accaccgcca ataagatcgc ccccaccgtg
     7501 tggaagctgg ccgaccggtc caagatctac atggccgacc tggaaagcgc cctgcactac
     7561 atcctgcgga tcgaagtggg ccggttccct gtgctggaag gccagagact ggtggccctg
     7621 aagaaatttg tggccgtgct ggccaagtac ttccccggca gacccctggt gcagaacttc
     7681 ctgcacagcg tgaacgagtg gctgaagcgg cagaagcgga acaagatccc ctacagcttc
     7741 ttcaagaccg ccctggatga cagaaaagag ggcgccgtcc tggccaaaaa agtgaactgg
     7801 atcggctgcc agggcagcga gccccacttc agaggcttcc cttgcagcct gtgggtgctg
     7861 ttccacttcc tgaccgtgca ggccgccaga cagaacgtgg accacagcca ggaagccgcc
     7921 aaggccaaag aggtgctgcc cgccatcaga ggctacgtgc actacttctt cggctgccgc
     7981 gactgcgcca gccactttga gcagatggcc gctgccagca tgcacagagt gggcagccct
     8041 aatgccgctg tgctctggct gtggagcagc cacaacagag tgaacgccag actggctgga
     8101 gcccctagcg aggaccccca gttccccaag gtgcagtggc cccccagaga gctgtgcagc
     8161 gcctgccaca acgagagact ggacgtgccc gtgtgggatg tggaggccac cctgaacttt
     8221 ctgaaggccc acttcagccc cagcaacatc atcctggact tccctgccgc cggaagcgcc
     8281 gctagacggg acgtgcagaa cgtggctgcc gcccctgaac tggccatggg cgccctggaa
     8341 ctggaaagca gaaacagcac cctggacccc ggcaagcccg agatgatgaa gtcccccacc
     8401 aacaccacac ctcacgtgcc tgccgagggc cctgaagcca gcagaccccc caagctgcac
     8461 ccaggactga gagctgcccc tggacaggaa cctcctgagc acatggccga gctgcagcgg
     8521 aacgagcagg aacagcctct gggccagtgg cacctgagca agagagacac cggcgctgcc
     8581 ctgctggccg agagcagagc cgagaagaac cggctgtggg gccctctgga agtgcgcaga
     8641 gtgggccgca gcagcaagca gctggtcgac atccccgagg gccagctgga agctagagcc
     8701 ggcagaggca gaggacagtg gctccaggtg ctgggaggcg cgcc
//
