[The description below was written by a language model from this plasmid's Addgene catalogue record and the feature table of its GenBank file.]
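Description:
QSOX1-bio-His is a mammalian expression plasmid built on the pTT3 backbone, 8,744 bp in total, for producing the ectodomain of human sulfhydryl oxidase 1 (QSOX1) as a tagged recombinant protein. It is propagated in E. coli through a high-copy ColE1/pUC-type origin and selected with ampicillin via the bla gene. Residual lac promoter, operator and CAP-site sequences from the cloning vector lineage are also annotated but have no stated role in the construct's function.

The chemically synthesised 2.1 kb QSOX1 insert sits between retained NotI and AscI sites, downstream of the human CMV immediate-early enhancer and promoter. A primer site annotated as lying in a synthetic intron and a Kozak consensus sequence precede the coding region, and a rabbit beta-globin polyadenylation signal follows it. The backbone supplies a C-terminal fusion cassette made up of rat CD4 domains 3 and 4, a peptide substrate sequence for enzymatic biotinylation, a linker and a 6xHis tag. Because the circular map is numbered so that the open reading frame crosses the origin, the His tag appears near the start of the feature table. The table does not separately annotate the QSOX1 coding sequence, the CD4 domains or the biotinylation sequence; those come from the catalogue fields.

Together the tags allow purification of the protein through the His tag and oriented capture on streptavidin surfaces once it is biotinylated. The associated publication describes a human platelet receptor protein microarray used to screen for extracellular receptor–ligand interactions, which matches this design.
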