Addgene plasmid #51825: QSOX1-bio-His
Purpose: Expresses full-length Sulfhydryl oxidase 1 precursor ectodomain in mammalian cells. C-terminal rat Cd4d3+4 tag, biotinylation sequence and His tag.
Depositing lab: Gavin Wright. Depositing organization: Wellcome Sanger Institute. Publication: A human platelet receptor protein microarray identifies FcepsilonR1alpha as an activating PEAR1 ligand. Sun Y, Vandenbriele C, Kauskot A, Verhamme P, Hoylaerts MF, Wright GJ. Mol Cell Proteomics. 2015 Feb 23. pii: mcp.M114.046946. 10.1074/mcp.M114.046946 PubMed 25713122.
Backbone
  Vector backbone: pTT3
  Backbone manufacturer: Yves Durocher, NRC
  Backbone size w/o insert (bp): 6618
  Total vector size (bp): 8744
  Modifications to backbone: Rat CD4 d3+4, enzymatic biotinylation sequence, linker and His tag (CD4d3+4-BioLHis).
  Vector type: Mammalian Expression
Growth in bacteria
  Bacterial resistance: Ampicillin, 100 μg/mL
  Growth temperature: 37°C
  Growth strain: Top10
  Copy number: High Copy
Gene/Insert
  Gene/Insert name: QSOX1 (alt name: Sulfhydryl oxidase 1 precursor)
  Species: H. sapiens (human)
  Insert size (bp): 2126
  Entrez Gene: QSOX1 (a.k.a. Q6, QSCN6)
  Promoter: CMV
  Tag / fusion protein: rat CD4 d3+4 (C terminal on backbone); enzymatic biotinylation sequence (C terminal on backbone); His tag (C terminal on backbone)
  Cloning method: Restriction Enzyme; 5′ cloning site NotI (not destroyed); 3′ cloning site AscI (not destroyed)
  Sequencing primers: 5′ CMV-fwd
Resource information
  A portion of this plasmid was derived from a plasmid made by: Insert was chemically synthesised.
Terms and licenses: Academic/Nonprofit Terms; Industry Terms: Not Available to Industry
Depositor comments: Article ref 41
How to cite: QSOX1-bio-His was a gift from Gavin Wright (Addgene plasmid # 51825 ; http://n2t.net/addgene:51825 ; RRID:Addgene_51825)
