>Addgene plasmid #51825 | QSOX1-bio-His | addgene partial sequence | sequence record 94670 | pMT2-F 5'-TTGCCTTTCTCTCCACAGGT-3'
GCGGCCGCCACCATGGCCAGATGCAACAGCGGCAGCGGCCCTCCTCCTTCTCTGCTGCTGCTCCTGCTGT
GGCTGCTGGCCGTGCCTGGCGCCAATGCCGCCCCTAGA
[720 nt withheld, positions 109-828]
GCCGCCCAGACCACCGTGGCCC
