>Addgene plasmid #51825 | QSOX1-bio-His | addgene partial sequence | sequence record 94863 | rb_glob_PA_term-R 5'-CCCATATGTCCTTCCGAGTG-3'
ATAAATTTCCTTTATTAGCCAGAGGTCGAGGTCGGGGGATCCTTAATTAATCACGTGTCTAGACTCAATG
GTGGTGATGGTGGTGGGGGCCCAGAGGGGCCAGAGGAGGCAGGTTCCTGTCCCTGTGGTTCCACAGCATC
TTCTGGGCGTCCAGGATGTGGTGCAGGCTGCCGGAATTCAACCCTTTGGATAAAACCTGGATCTTGGAGT
CCATCTTGACCTCTTCACCTTCACTCAGTAGACATTGCCACACCCCTGCTTCAGGGGCCTGCACTTGAAT
CACTTTCTCCTGCCTGGAGACCCTGGCCTCCTGATTCTCCTGCTTCAAGATCAGTCTCATCTTGGGTGAG
GTGGGTCCCATCACCTCACAGGTCAAAGTGTTGCTGTCGGGCTGAGTCACTTTCATCACCACCAGGTTCA
CTTCCTGATACAGTATCCCTCTGTCCAGAGTCAGGGTCAGGTTGCCAGAACCAGCAAACTGAAGGGAGAC
CTGGGGTATCTGAAGGGTGAGTGGGAGCGTTTCGGACAGCTGGAACTTGGGGTTGCTAGTAGACTTCTGC
ACAGACACCTTTTGGTTCTTTAGGGAGAAGGTGATCCAGGACTGGGAAGAAGGAGCCTTCTCTGCCTTCC
ATCTCAACTCTCCCTGCAGGCTTTCCTCTCCAAGGTTGAGTGGGAAGGAGAACTCCGCTGACTCCCCCTC
ACTCTTATAGGCCGTGATGGAGGTCGACGGCGCGCCTCCCAGCACCTGGAGCCACTGTCCTCTGCCTCTG
CCGGCTCTAGCTTCCAGCTGGCCCTCGG
